>Addgene plasmid #114816 | TMKL1 X013_pECIA14 | addgene full sequence | sequence record 270418 | Addgene NGS Result
GTAAAACGACGGCCAGTGAATTAATTCGTTGCAGGACAGGATGTGGTGCCCGATGTGACTAGCTCTTTGC
TGCAGGCCGTCCTATCCTCTGGTTCCGATAAGAGACCCAGAACTCCGGCCCCCCACCGCCCACCGCCACC
CCCATACATATGTGGTACGCAAGTAAGAGTGCCTGCGCATGCCCCATGTGCCCCACCAAGAGCTTTGCAT
CCCATACAAGTCCCCAAAGTGGAGAACCGAACCAATTCTTCGCGGGCAGAACAAAAGCTTCTGCACACGT
CTCCACTCGAATTTGGAGCCGGCCGGCGTGTGCAAAAGAGGTGAATCGAACGAAAGACCCGTGTGTAAAG
CCGCGTTTCCAAAATGTATAAAACCGAGAGCATCTGGCCAATGTGCATCAGTTGTGGTCAGCAGCAAAAT
CAAGTGAATCATCTCAGTGCAACTAAAGGGGGGATCCGATCTCAATATGAAGTTATGCATATTACTGGCC
GTCGTGGCCTTTGTTGGCCTCTCGCTCGGGTCTCTCTCTGGTTCTTCTGATGTGAAGCTTCTTTTAGGAA
AAATCAAGTCTTCACTACAAGGAAACAGTGAGAGCTTACTGTTGTCTTCTTGGAACTCCTCTGTTCCTGT
TTGTCAATGGAGAGGTGTAAAATGGGTATTTTCAAATGGGTCTCCTCTTCAATGTAGTGACCTCTCTTCA
CCACAATGGACTAATACCTCTCTGTTCAACGACTCTTCTCTTCACCTTCTCTCTCTTCAGCTTCCTTCTG
CTAATCTCACTGGTTCACTCCCTAGAGAGATTGGTGAGTTCTCTATGCTTCAAAGTGTGTTCCTCAACAT
CAATTCATTAAGTGGGTCAATCCCTCTTGAGCTTGGTTACACTTCTTCTCTCTCTGATGTTGATTTGAGT
GGTAATGCCTTAGCTGGGGTTTTGCCTCCATCGATTTGGAACCTCTGTGATAAGCTTGTCTCTTTCAAGA
TTCATGGTAATAACTTGTCTGGGGTTTTGCCTGAGCCTGCTTTGCCAAATTCGACTTGTGGTAATCTCCA
AGTTCTTGATTTGGGTGGTAATAAGTTCTCAGATTTTGGTGAGTCAAAGTTTGGAGCAGAATCTTTCGAA
GGGAACAGTCCTAGCCTTTGTGGTTTGCCTTTGAAGCCTTGTCTAGGCTCCTCTAGGTTAAGTCTGGAGG
TGCTGTTCCAGGGACCAAGCGGCAATCCCGGCGGCGATCTGGCCCCCCAGATGCTGCGCGAGCTGCAGGA
GACCAATGCCGCCCTGCAGGACGTGCGCGAGCTGCTGCGCCACCGCGTGAAGGAGATCACCTTCCTGAAG
AACACCGTGATGGAGTGCGACGCCTGCGGCATGCAGCCCTCTAGAGGCTCCGGCTCCATCATCCCAGTTG
AGGAGGAGAACCCGGACTTCTGGAACCGCGAGGCAGCCGAGGCCCTGGGTGCCGCCAAGAAGCTGCAGCC
TGCACAGACAGCCGCCAAGAACCTCATCATCTTCCTGGGCGATGGGATGGGGGTGTCTACGGTGACAGCT
GCCAGGATCCTAAAAGGGCAGAAGAAGGACAAACTGGGGCCTGAGATACCCCTGGCCATGGACCGCTTCC
CATATGTGGCTCTGTCCAAGACATACAATGTAGACAAACATGTGCCAGACAGTGGAGCCACAGCCACGGC
CTACCTGTGCGGGGTCAAGGGCAACTTCCAGACCATTGGCTTGAGTGCAGCCGCCCGCTTTAACCAGTGC
AACACGACACGCGGCAACGAGGTCATCTCCGTGATGAATCGGGCCAAGAAAGCAGGGAAGTCAGTGGGAG
TGGTAACCACCACACGAGTGCAGCACGCCTCGCCAGCCGGCACCTACGCCCACACGGTGAACCGCAACTG
GTACTCGGACGCCGACGTGCCTGCCTCGGCCCGCCAGGAGGGGTGCCAGGACATCGCTACGCAGCTCATC
TCCAACATGGACATTGACGTGATCCTAGGTGGAGGCCGAAAGTACATGTTTCGCATGGGAACCCCAGACC
CTGAGTACCCAGATGACTACAGCCAAGGTGGGACCAGGCTGGACGGGAAGAATCTGGTGCAGGAATGGCT
GGCGAAGCGCCAGGGTGCCCGGTATGTGTGGAACCGCACTGAGCTCATGCAGGCTTCCCTGGACCCGTCT
GTGACCCATCTCATGGGTCTCTTTGAGCCTGGAGACATGAAATACGAGATCCACCGAGACTCCACACTGG
ACCCCTCCCTGATGGAGATGACAGAGGCTGCCCTGCGCCTGCTGAGCAGGAACCCCCGCGGCTTCTTCCT
CTTCGTGGAGGGTGGTCGCATCGACCATGGTCATCATGAAAGCAGGGCTTACCGGGCACTGACTGAGACG
ATCATGTTCGACGACGCCATTGAGAGGGCGGGCCAGCTCACCAGCGAGGAGGACACGCTGAGCCTCGTCA
CTGCCGACCACTCCCACGTCTTCTCCTTCGGAGGCTACCCCCTGCGAGGGAGCTCCATCTTCGGGCTGGC
CCCTGGCAAGGCCCGGGACAGGAAGGCCTACACGGTCCTCCTATACGGAAACGGTCCAGGCTATGTGCTC
AAGGACGGCGCCCGGCCGGATGTTACCGAGAGCGAGAGCGGGAGCCCCGAGTATCGGCAGCAGTCAGCAG
TGCCCCTGGACGAAGAGACCCACGCAGGCGAGGACGTGGCGGTGTTCGCGCGCGGCCCGCAGGCGCACCT
GGTTCACGGCGTGCAGGAGCAGACCTTCATAGCGCACGTCATGGCCTTCGCCGCCTGCCTGGAGCCCTAC
ACCGCCTGCGACCTGGCGCCCCCCGCCGGCACCACCGACGCCGCGCACCCGGGTTCTAGAGGAAGCACCT
CCGGCGATAACGATTACAAGGATGATGATGATAAGGCCAGCGGCACCGGTCATCATCACCATCACCATTG
AGTTTAAACCCGCTGATCAGCCTCGACTGTGCCTTCTAAGGCCTGAGCTCGCTGATCAGCCTCGATCGAG
GATCCAGACATGATAAGATACATTGATGAGTTTGGACAAACCACAACTAGAATGCAGTGAAAAAAATGCT
TTATTTGTGAAATTTGTGATGCTATTGCTTTATTTGTAACCATTATAAGCTGCAATAAACAAGTTAACAA
CAACAATTGCATTCATTTTATGTTTCAGGTTCAGGGGGAGGTGTGGGAGGTTTTTTAAAGCAAGTAAAAC
CTCTACAAATGTGGTATGGCTGATTATGATCAGTCGACCTGCAGGCATGCAAGCTTGGCGTAATCATGGT
CATAGCTGTTTCCTGTGTGAAATTGTTATCCGCTCACAATTCCACACAACATACGAGCCGGAAGCATAAA
GTGTAAAGCCTGGGGTGCCTAATGAGTGAGCTAACTCACATTAATTGCGTTGCGCTCACTGCCCGCTTTC
CAGTCGGGAAACCTGTCGTGCCAGCTGCATTAATGAATCGGCCAACGCGCGGGGAGAGGCGGTTTGCGTA
TTGGGCGCTCTTCCGCTTCCTCGCTCACTGACTCGCTGCGCTCGGTCGTTCGGCTGCGGCGAGCGGTATC
AGCTCACTCAAAGGCGGTAATACGGTTATCCACAGAATCAGGGGATAACGCAGGAAAGAACATGTGAGCA
AAAGGCCAGCAAAAGGCCAGGAACCGTAAAAAGGCCGCGTTGCTGGCGTTTTTCCATAGGCTCCGCCCCC
CTGACGAGCATCACAAAAATCGACGCTCAAGTCAGAGGTGGCGAAACCCGACAGGACTATAAAGATACCA
GGCGTTTCCCCCTGGAAGCTCCCTCGTGCGCTCTCCTGTTCCGACCCTGCCGCTTACCGGATACCTGTCC
GCCTTTCTCCCTTCGGGAAGCGTGGCGCTTTCTCATAGCTCACGCTGTAGGTATCTCAGTTCGGTGTAGG
TCGTTCGCTCCAAGCTGGGCTGTGTGCACGAACCCCCCGTTCAGCCCGACCGCTGCGCCTTATCCGGTAA
CTATCGTCTTGAGTCCAACCCGGTAAGACACGACTTATCGCCACTGGCAGCAGCCACTGGTAACAGGATT
AGCAGAGCGAGGTATGTAGGCGGTGCTACAGAGTTCTTGAAGTGGTGGCCTAACTACGGCTACACTAGAA
GAACAGTATTTGGTATCTGCGCTCTGCTGAAGCCAGTTACCTTCGGAAAAAGAGTTGGTAGCTCTTGATC
CGGCAAACAAACCACCGCTGGTAGCGGTGGTTTTTTTGTTTGCAAGCAGCAGATTACGCGCAGAAAAAAA
GGATCTCAAGAAGATCCTTTGATCTTTTCTACGGGGTCTGACGCTCAGTGGAACGAAAACTCACGTTAAG
GGATTTTGGTCATGAGATTATCAAAAAGGATCTTCACCTAGATCCTTTTAAATTAAAAATGAAGTTTTAA
ATCAATCTAAAGTATATATGAGTAAACTTGGTCTGACAGTTACCAATGCTTAATCAGTGAGGCACCTATC
TCAGCGATCTGTCTATTTCGTTCATCCATAGTTGCCTGACTCCCCGTCGTGTAGATAACTACGATACGGG
AGGGCTTACCATCTGGCCCCAGTGCTGCAATGATACCGCGAGACCCACGCTCACCGGCTCCAGATTTATC
AGCAATAAACCAGCCAGCCGGAAGGGCCGAGCGCAGAAGTGGTCCTGCAACTTTATCCGCCTCCATCCAG
TCTATTAATTGTTGCCGGGAAGCTAGAGTAAGTAGTTCGCCAGTTAATAGTTTGCGCAACGTTGTTGCCA
TTGCTACAGGCATCGTGGTGTCACGCTCGTCGTTTGGTATGGCTTCATTCAGCTCCGGTTCCCAACGATC
AAGGCGAGTTACATGATCCCCCATGTTGTGCAAAAAAGCGGTTAGCTCCTTCGGTCCTCCGATCGTTGTC
AGAAGTAAGTTGGCCGCAGTGTTATCACTCATGGTTATGGCAGCACTGCATAATTCTCTTACTGTCATGC
CATCCGTAAGATGCTTTTCTGTGACTGGTGAGTACTCAACCAAGTCATTCTGAGAATAGTGTATGCGGCG
ACCGAGTTGCTCTTGCCCGGCGTCAATACGGGATAATACCGCGCCACATAGCAGAACTTTAAAAGTGCTC
ATCATTGGAAAACGTTCTTCGGGGCGAAAACTCTCAAGGATCTTACCGCTGTTGAGATCCAGTTCGATGT
AACCCACTCGTGCACCCAACTGATCTTCAGCATCTTTTACTTTCACCAGCGTTTCTGGGTGAGCAAAAAC
AGGAAGGCAAAATGCCGCAAAAAAGGGAATAAGGGCGACACGGAAATGTTGAATACTCATACTCTTCCTT
TTTCAATATTATTGAAGCATTTATCAGGGTTATTGTCTCATGAGCGGATACATATTTGAATGTATTTAGA
AAAATAAACAAATAGGGGTTCCGCGCACATTTCCCCGAAAAGTGCCACCTGACGTCTAAGAAACCATTAT
TATCATGACATTAACCTATAAAAATAGGCGTATCACGAGGCCCTTTCGTCTCGCGCGTTTCGGTGATGAC
GGTGAAAACCTCTGACACATGCAGCTCCCGGAGACGGTCACAGCTTGTCTGTAAGCGGATGCCGGGAGCA
GACAAGCCCGTCAGGGCGCGTCAGCGGGTGTTGGCGGGTGTCGGGGCTGGCTTAACTATGCGGCATCAGA
GCAGATTGTACTGAGAGTGCACCATATGCGGTGTGAAATACCGCACAGATGCGTAAGGAGAAAATACCGC
ATCAGGCGCCATTCGCCATTCAGGCTGCGCAACTGTTGGGAAGGGCGATCGGTGCGGGCCTCTTCGCTAT
TACGCCAGCTGGCGAAAGGGGGATGTGCTGCAAGGCGATTAAGTTGGGTAACGCCAGGGTTTTCCCAGTC
ACGACGTT
Features (pLannotate 1.2.2; 19 found; start..end, strand, type, name):
     23..449     +  promoter       MT promoter: Drosophila metallothionein promoter
    467..520     +  sig_peptide    BiP signal sequence: Drosophila BiP signal sequence
    521..1183    +  CDS            TMKL1 (fragment): TMKL1_ARATH - Experimental evidence at protein level: Swiss-Prot protein existence level 1. Does not seem to have conserved a kinase activity. From Arabidopsis thaliana (Mouse-ear cress).
   1178..1384    +  CDS            COMP (fragment): COMP_HUMAN - Experimental evidence at protein level: Swiss-Prot protein existence level 1. May play a role in the structural integrity of cartilage via its interaction with other extracellular matrix proteins such as the collagens and fibronectin. Can mediate the interaction of chondrocytes with the cartilage extracellular matrix through interaction with cell surface integrin receptors. Could play a role in the pathogenesis of osteoarthritis. Potent suppressor of apoptosis in both primary chondrocytes and transformed cells. Suppresses apoptosis by blocking the activation of caspase-3 and by in
   1387..2839    +  CDS            SEAP (fragment): secreted alkaline phosphatase from human placenta The natural enzyme has a C-terminal transmembrane sequence that is replaced by a GPI anchor.
   2876..2905    +  CDS            2xFLAG (fragment): two tandem FLAG® epitope tags
   3011..3145    -  polyA_signal   SV40 poly(A) signal: SV40 polyadenylation signal
   3168..3252    -  CDS            large T antigen (fragment): large T antigen from SV40 (simian virus 40)
   3252..3276    +  misc_feature   MCS (fragment): pUC18/19 multiple cloning site
   3313..3329    -  protein_bind   lac operator: The lac repressor binds to the lac operator to inhibit transcription in E. coli. This inhibition can be relieved by adding lactose or isopropyl-β-D-thiogalactopyranoside (IPTG). lac repressor encoded by lacI
   3337..3367    -  promoter       lac promoter: promoter for the E. coli lac operon
   3382..3403    -  protein_bind   CAP binding site: CAP binding activates transcription in the presence of cAMP. E. coli catabolite activator protein
   3416..3508    -  CDS            lacI (fragment): lac repressor; lacI; The lac repressor binds to the lac operator to inhibit transcription in E. coli. This inhibition can be relieved by adding lactose or isopropyl-β-D-thiogalactopyranoside (IPTG).
   3691..4279    -  rep_origin     ori: high-copy-number ColE1/pMB1/pBR322/pUC origin of replication
   4450..5310    -  CDS            AmpR: β-lactamase; bla; confers resistance to ampicillin, carbenicillin, and related antibiotics
   5311..5415    -  promoter       AmpR promoter: bla
   5510..5545    +  CDS            rop (fragment): Rop protein, which maintains plasmids at low copy number; rop
   5647..5746    +  misc_feature   bom (fragment): basis of mobility region from pBR322
   5752..21      -  CDS            lacZα (fragment) (across the origin): LacZα fragment of β-galactosidase; lacZ fragment
