[The description below was written by a language model from this plasmid's Addgene catalogue record and pLannotate feature annotations shown in this document.]
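Description:
TMKL1 X013_pECIA14 is an insect-cell expression plasmid built on the pECIA14 backbone. It produces the extracellular domain of the Arabidopsis thaliana leucine-rich repeat receptor kinase TMKL1 (AT3G24660) as a secreted "prey" protein. It is propagated in E. coli as a high-copy plasmid through a ColE1/pUC-type origin and selected with ampicillin via the β-lactamase gene. The remaining bacterial annotations (lac promoter/operator, and lacZα, lacI, rop and bom fragments) are backbone remnants with no evident role in the design. The record shows no marker for selection in insect cells.

Expression is driven by the Drosophila metallothionein promoter, which is induced with copper sulfate in Drosophila cell culture. A Drosophila BiP signal sequence directs the product into the secretory pathway. Downstream, the TMKL1 ectodomain is fused at its C-terminus to the pentamerising coiled-coil helix of COMP, then human placental alkaline phosphatase, then Flag and hexahistidine tags, and the cassette ends in an SV40 polyadenylation signal. The depositor describes the COMP helix as rat, whereas the automated annotation matched it to the human protein. The hexahistidine tag is stated by the depositor but is not separately annotated.

Pentamerisation raises avidity, which helps detect weak ectodomain contacts, and the alkaline phosphatase provides an enzymatic readout of binding. The epitope tags allow detection or purification. The plasmid is meant to be used with the matching bait vector, TMKL1 X013_pECIA2, in pairwise extracellular interaction screening. It was deposited in connection with a study mapping the extracellular interaction network of Arabidopsis LRR receptor kinases.
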