Addgene plasmid #114816: TMKL1 X013_pECIA14
Purpose: Prey vector TMKL1 X013_pECIA14 should be used with bait vector TMKL1 X013_pECIA2.
Depositing lab: Youssef Belkhadir. Depositing organization: Gregor Mendel Institute of Molecular Plant Biology. Publication: An extracellular network of Arabidopsis leucine-rich repeat receptor kinases. Smakowska-Luzan E, Mott GA, Parys K, Stegmann M, Howton TC, Layeghifard M, Neuhold J, Lehner A, Kong J, Grunwald K, Weinberger N, Satbhai SB, Mayer D, Busch W, Madalinski M, Stolt-Bergner P, Provart NJ, Mukhtar MS, Zipfel C, Desveaux D, Guttman DS, Belkhadir Y. Nature. 2018 Jan 18;553(7688):342-346. doi: 10.1038/nature25184. Epub 2018 Jan 10. PubMed 29320478.
Backbone
  Vector backbone: pECIA14
  Backbone manufacturer: Chris Garcia (Addgene plasmid # 47051)
  Vector type: Insect Expression
Growth in bacteria
  Bacterial resistance: Ampicillin, 100 μg/mL
  Growth temperature: 37°C
  Growth strain: DH5alpha
  Copy number: High Copy
Gene/Insert
  Gene/Insert name: AT3G24660
  Species: A. thaliana (mustard weed)
  Promoter: Metallothionein (Copper-Inducible)
  Cloning method: Ligation Independent Cloning
Terms and licenses: Academic/Nonprofit Terms; Industry Terms: Not Available to Industry
Depositor comments: Plasmid for secreted expression in Drosophila cell culture by induction via CuSO4. Insert is an extracellular domain of indicated LRR-RK, C-terminally tagged with Pentameric rat COMP helix, Alkaline Phosphatase (human, placental), Flag, and hexahistidine tags. Insert Protein Sequence: SLSGSSDVKLLLGKIKSSLQGNSESLLLSSWNSSVPVCQWRGVKWVFSNGSPLQCSDLSSPQWTNTSLFNDSSLHLLSLQLPSANLTGSLPREIGEFSMLQSVFLNINSLSGSIPLELGYTSSLSDVDLSGNALAGVLPPSIWNLCDKLVSFKIHGNNLSGVLPEPALPNSTCGNLQVLDLGGNKFSGEFPEFITRFKGVKSLDLSSNVFEGLVPEGLGVLELESLNLSHNNFSGMLPDFGESKFGAESFEGNSPSLCGLPLKPCLGSSRLS
How to cite: TMKL1 X013_pECIA14 was a gift from Youssef Belkhadir (Addgene plasmid # 114816)
