>Addgene plasmid #114816 | TMKL1 X013_pECIA14 | depositor partial sequence | sequence record 216517 | insert
GATGGGATATCCTCAGTGCACTAAGGGGGGATCCGATCTCAATATGAAGTTATGCATATTACTGGCCGTC
GTGGCCTTTGTTGGCCTCTCGCTCGGGTCTCTCTCTGGTTCTTCTGATGTGAAGCTTCTTTTAGGAAAAA
TCAAGTCTTCACTACAAGGAAACAGTGAGAGCTTACTGTTGTCTTCTTGGAACTCCTCTGTTCCTGTTTG
TCAATGGAGAGGTGTAAAATGGGTATTTTCAAATGGGTCTCCTCTTCAATGTAGTGACCTCTCTTCACCA
CAATGGACTAATACCTCTCTGTTCAACGACTCTTCTCTTCACCTTCTCTCTCTTCAGCTTCCTTCTGCTA
ATCTCACTGGTTCACTCCCTAGAGAGATTGGTGAGTTCTCTATGCTTCAAAGTGTGTTCCTCAACATCAA
TTCATTAAGTGGGTCAATCCCTCTTGAGCTTGGTTACACTTCTTCTCTCTCTGATGTTGATTTGAGTGGT
AATGCCTTAGCTGGGGTTTTGCCTCCATCGATTTGGAACCTCTGTGATAAGCTTGTCTCTTTCAAGATTC
ATGGTAATAACTTGTCTGGGGTTTTGCCTGAGCCTGCTTTGCCAAATTCGACTTGTGGTAATCTCCAAGT
TCTTGATTTGGGTGGTAATAAGTTCTCAGATTTTGGTGAGTCAAAGTTTGGAGCAGAATCTTTCGAAGGG
AACAGTCCTAGCCTTTGTGGTTTGCCTTTGAAGCCTTGTCTAGGCTCCTCTAGGTTAAGTCTGGAGGTGC
TGTTCCAGGGACCAAGCGGCAATCCCGGCGGCGATCTGGCCCCCCAGATGCTGCGCGAGCTGCAGGAGAC
CAATGCCGCCCTGCAGGACGTGCGCGAGCTGCTGCGCCACCGCGTGAAAGGAGATCACCTTCCTGAAGAA
CACCGTGATGGAGTGCGACGCCTGCGGCATGCAGCCTCTAGAGGCTCCGGCTCCATCATCCCAGTTGAGG
AGGAGAACCCGGACTTCTGACCGCGAGGCAGCCGAGGTCCTTGGGTGCCGCAAGAGCTGCAGCTGCACAG
AACAGCCGCCAGAACCTCATCATCTCTGGGCGATGGGATGGGGGGTGTCCTTACGGTGACAGCTGGCAGG
GATCCTAAAAGCCCG
